>Addgene plasmid #210300 | pUdOm2.0 | addgene full sequence | sequence record 435360 | Addgene NGS Result
TAGAAAAGATCAAAGGATCTTCTTGAGATCCTTTTTTTCTGCGCGTAATCTGCTGCTTGCAAACAAAAAA
ACCACCGCTACCAGCGGTGGTTTGTTTGCCGGATCAAGAGCTACCAACTCTTTTTCCGAAGGTAACTGGC
TTCAGCAGAGCGCAGATACCAAATACTGTTCTTCTAGTGTAGCCGTAGTTAGGCCACCACTTCAAGAACT
CTGTAGCACCGCCTACATACCTCGCTCTGCTAATCCTGTTACCAGTGGCTGCTGCCAGTGGCGATAAGTC
GTGTCTTACCGGGTTGGACTCAAGACGATAGTTACCGGATAAGGCGCAGCGGTCGGGCTGAACGGGGGGT
TCGTGCACACAGCCCAGCTTGGAGCGAACGACCTACACCGAACTGAGATACCTACAGCGTGAGCTATGAG
AAAGCGCCACGCTTCCCGAAGGGAGAAAGGCGGACAGGTATCCGGTAAGCGGCAGGGTCGGAACAGGAGA
GCGCACGAGGGAGCTTCCAGGGGGAAACGCCTGGTATCTTTATAGTCCTGTCGGGTTTCGCCACCTCTGA
CTTGAGCGTCGATTTTTGTGATGCTCGTCAGGGGGGCGGAGCCTATGGAAAAACGCCAGCAACGCGGCCC
AGGAAACAGCTATGACCATGCCCGGGTAAGTGACTAGCGGAAACACAGAAAAAAGCCCGCACCTGACAGT
GCGGGCTTTTTTTTTCGACCAAAGGGACATTGATTATTGACTAGTTATTAATAGTAATCAATTACGGGGT
CATTAGTTCATAGCCCATATATGGAGTTCCGCGTTACATAACTTACGGTAAATGGCCCGCCTGGCTGACC
GCCCAACGACCCCCGCCCATTGACGTCAATAATGACGTATGTTCCCATAGTAACGCCAATAGGGACTTTC
CATTGACGTCAATGGGTGGAGTATTTACGGTAAACTGCCCACTTGGCAGTACATCAAGTGTATCATATGC
CAAGTACGCCCCCTATTGACGTCAATGACGGTAAATGGCCCGCCTGGCATTATGCCCAGTACATGACCTT
ATGGGACTTTCCTACTTGGCAGTACATCTACGTATTAGTCATCGCTATTACCATGGTGATGCGGTTTTGG
CAGTACATCAATGGGCGTGGATAGCGGTTTGACTCACGGGGATTTCCAAGTCTCCACCCCATTGACGTCA
ATGGGAGTTTGTTTTGGCACCAAAATCAACGGGACTTTCCAAAATGTCGTAACAACTCCGCCCCATTGAC
GCAAATGGGCGGTAGGCGTGTACGGTGGGAGGTCTATATAAGCAGAGCTCTCTGGCTAACTAGAGAACCC
ACTGCTTACTGGCTTATCGAAATATTTAGGTGACACTATAGAGACCCAAGCTTGGCATTCCGGTACTGTT
GGTAAAACTCTCGAAACTTGGCTAGCTCCCCTCCGAAGAGCCGAGTGTCTTCGGTTCGAGACCGAATTCG
CGAGCTCTCGCTAGCCAGTTTAAACAATTGCGGCCGCGTACTAGTCTATCGATTTGGATCCACCCTGCAG
GAAGTCTAGACCGTCGACACGGTCTCTGAGAGAAGACACGTCGCTCTTCGACGTAAGTAACTGAAACTTG
TTTATTGCAGCTTATAATGGTTACAAATAAAGCAATAGCATCACAAATTTCACAAATAAAGCATTTTTTT
CACTGCATTCTAGTTGTGGTTTGTCCAAACTCATCAATGTATCTTATCATGTCTGGATCCTCGGTACCAA
ATTCCAGAAAAGAGGCCTCCCGAAAGGGGGGCCTTTTTTCGTTTTGGTCCTAAGCTTAACTGGCCGTCGT
TTTACATTCAAATATGTATCCGCTCATGAGACAATAACCCTGATAAATGCTTCAATAATATTGAAAAAGG
AAGAGTATGAGTATTCAACATTTCCGTGTCGCCCTTATTCCCTTTTTTGCGGCATTTTGCCTTCCTGTTT
TTGCTCACCCAGAAACGCTGGTGAAAGTAAAAGATGCTGAAGATCAGTTGGGTGCACGAGTGGGTTACAT
CGAACTGGATCTCAACAGCGGTAAGATCCTTGAGAGTTTTCGCCCCGAAGAACGTTTTCCAATGATGAGC
ACTTTTAAAGTTCTGCTATGTGGCGCGGTATTATCCCGTATTGACGCCGGGCAAGAGCAACTCGGTCGCC
GCATACACTATTCTCAGAATGACTTGGTTGAGTACTCACCAGTCACAGAAAAGCATCTTACGGATGGCAT
GACAGTAAGAGAATTATGCAGTGCTGCCATAACCATGAGTGATAACACTGCGGCCAACTTACTTCTGACA
ACGATCGGAGGACCGAAGGAGCTAACCGCTTTTTTGCACAACATGGGGGATCATGTAACTCGCCTTGATC
GTTGGGAACCGGAGCTGAATGAAGCCATACCAAACGACGAGCGTGACACCACGATGCCTGTAGCAATGGC
AACAACGTTGCGCAAACTATTAACTGGCGAACTACTTACTCTAGCTTCCCGGCAACAATTAATAGACTGG
ATGGAGGCGGATAAAGTTGCAGGACCACTTCTGCGCTCGGCCCTTCCGGCTGGCTGGTTTATTGCTGATA
AATCTGGAGCCGGTGAGCGTGGGTCTCGCGGTATCATTGCAGCACTGGGGCCAGATGGTAAGCCCTCCCG
TATCGTAGTTATCTACACGACGGGGAGTCAGGCAACTATGGATGAACGAAATAGACAGATCGCTGAGATA
GGTGCCTCACTGATTAAGCATTGGTAATAATACGACTCACTATAGGGTAACTAATTGAGGCGCGCCTACC
ACCGTCAAAAAAAACGGCGCTTTTTAGCGCCGTTTTTATTTTTCAACCTTCCTAGGTAAGTGACCCTTTA
GTGAGGGTTAATT
Features (pLannotate 1.2.2; 11 found; start..end, strand, type, name):
     23..611     +  rep_origin     ori: high-copy-number ColE1/pMB1/pBR322/pUC origin of replication
    726..1105    +  enhancer       CMV enhancer: human cytomegalovirus immediate early enhancer
   1106..1309    +  promoter       CMV promoter: human cytomegalovirus (CMV) immediate early promoter
   1305..1338    +  LTR            5' LTR (truncated) (fragment): truncated 5' long terminal repeat (LTR) from HIV-1
   1354..1372    +  promoter       SP6 promoter: promoter for bacteriophage SP6 RNA polymerase
   1605..1739    +  polyA_signal   SV40 poly(A) signal: SV40 polyadenylation signal
   1809..1826    +  CDS            lacZα (fragment): LacZα fragment of β-galactosidase; lacZ fragment
   1825..1896    +  promoter       AmpR promoter: bla
   1897..2757    +  CDS            AmpR: β-lactamase; bla; confers resistance to ampicillin, carbenicillin, and related antibiotics
   2758..2776    +  promoter       T7 promoter: promoter for bacteriophage T7 RNA polymerase
   2865..2883    -  promoter       T3 promoter: promoter for bacteriophage T3 RNA polymerase
