[The description below was written by a language model from this plasmid's Addgene catalogue record and pLannotate feature annotations shown in this document.]
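Description:
pUdOm2.0 is a compact (2,883 bp) empty backbone for high-level transgene expression in mammalian cells, catalogued as a mammalian expression and synthetic biology vector. It is one of a family of deliberately concise plasmids that keep only the elements needed for propagation in bacteria and expression in the target host. In E. coli it replicates from a high-copy ColE1/pUC-type origin and is selected with ampicillin through a β-lactamase (AmpR) gene driven by its native bla promoter.

The expression unit consists of the human cytomegalovirus immediate-early enhancer and promoter, followed by a short leader region, an insertion region of a couple of hundred base pairs, and an SV40 polyadenylation signal that terminates and stabilises the transcript. The catalogue entry says this version carries an added 5'UTR. The automated annotation places a very short match to a truncated HIV-1 5' LTR directly after the CMV promoter, which probably reflects sequence similarity in this leader rather than any lentiviral function, since no other viral elements are present. An SP6 promoter downstream of the CMV promoter could support in vitro transcription or serve as a sequencing primer site. Short T7 and T3 promoter sequences and a tiny lacZα fragment are annotated outside the expression cassette, near the AmpR gene and plasmid junction, and are best regarded as primer sites or remnants. No insert, tag, reporter or mammalian selection marker is recorded, and the record does not describe the cloning sites. The plasmid is meant to receive a gene of interest between the CMV promoter/5'UTR and the poly(A) signal, most likely for transient transfection.
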