Addgene plasmid #210300: pUdOm2.0
Purpose: (Empty Backbone) Empty backbone with ampicillin resistance for high expression in mammalian cells with an added 5'UTR
Depositing lab: Corrie daCosta. Depositing organization: University of Ottawa. Publication: pUdOs: Concise Plasmids for Bacterial and Mammalian Cells. Manigat FO, Connell LB, Stewart BN, LePabic AR, Tessier CJG, Emlaw JR, Calvert ND, Rossl A, Shuhendler AJ, daCosta CJB, Campbell-Valois FX. ACS Synth Biol. 2024 Jan 18. doi: 10.1021/acssynbio.3c00408. PubMed 38235654.
Backbone
  Vector backbone: pUdOm2.0
  Backbone size (bp): 2883
  Vector type: Mammalian Expression, Synthetic Biology
  Promoter: CMV
Growth in bacteria
  Bacterial resistance: Ampicillin, 100 μg/mL
  Growth temperature: 37°C
  Growth strain: DH5alpha
  Copy number: High Copy
Terms and licenses: Academic/Nonprofit Terms; Industry Terms: Not Available to Industry
How to cite: pUdOm2.0 was a gift from Corrie daCosta (Addgene plasmid # 210300 ; http://n2t.net/addgene:210300 ; RRID:Addgene_210300)
